Addgene plasmid #184648: pLPC-FLAG.Mm.EPC1
Purpose: Retroviral expression of mouse EPC1
Depositing lab: Agnel Sfeir. Depositing organization: Memorial Sloan-Kettering Cancer Center. Publication: Rap1 regulates TIP60 function during fate transition between two-cell-like and pluripotent states. Barry RM, Sacco O, Mameri A, Stojaspal M, Kartsonis W, Shah P, De Ioannes P, Hofr C, Cote J, Sfeir A. Genes Dev. 2022 Feb 24. pii: gad.349039.121. doi: 10.1101/gad.349039.121. PubMed 35210222.
Backbone
  Vector backbone: pLPC
  Backbone size w/o insert (bp): 5698
  Total vector size (bp): 8137
  Vector type: Mammalian Expression, Retroviral
  Selectable markers: Puromycin
Growth in bacteria
  Bacterial resistance: Ampicillin, 100 μg/mL
  Growth temperature: 37°C
  Growth strain: NEB Stable
  Copy number: Unknown
Gene/Insert
  Gene/Insert name: EPC1
  Species: M. musculus (mouse)
  Entrez Gene: Epc1 (a.k.a. 2400007E14Rik, 5730566F07Rik, A930032N02Rik, mir-1893)
  Promoter: CMV
  Tag / fusion protein: FLAG (N terminal on backbone)
  Cloning method: Restriction Enzyme; 5′ cloning site BamHI (unknown if destroyed); 3′ cloning site EcoRI (unknown if destroyed)
  Sequencing primers: 5′ CATGGACTACAAAGACGATGACG; 3′ AAGCTAGCTTGCCAAACCTACAGG
Terms and licenses: Academic/Nonprofit Terms; Industry Terms: Not Available to Industry
Depositor comments: Please visit https://www.biorxiv.org/content/10.1101/2021.11.02.467017v1 for bioRxiv preprint.
How to cite: pLPC-FLAG.Mm.EPC1 was a gift from Agnel Sfeir (Addgene plasmid # 184648 ; http://n2t.net/addgene:184648 ; RRID:Addgene_184648)
