[The description below was written by a language model from this plasmid's Addgene catalogue record and pLannotate feature annotations shown in this document.]
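Description:
pLPC-FLAG.Mm.EPC1 is an 8.1 kb gammaretroviral expression plasmid built on the pLPC backbone for stable delivery of mouse EPC1 into mammalian cells. It is propagated in E. coli through a high-copy ColE1/pUC-type origin and an ampicillin resistance gene (β-lactamase with its own promoter). The viral portion is flanked by Moloney murine leukemia virus long terminal repeats. Downstream of the 5′ LTR lie a packaging signal (annotated as a fragment of the MESV Ψ) and a truncated gag segment lacking its start codon. Together these allow the transcribed genome to be encapsidated when gag, pol and env are supplied in trans by a packaging cell line or helper plasmids.

Inside the provirus the arrangement is LTR–PuroR–CMV–insert. The puromycin N-acetyltransferase gene sits directly after the gag fragment with no separate promoter annotated, so it is presumably expressed from the LTR-driven transcript and allows selection of transduced cells. An internal human CMV immediate-early enhancer/promoter drives the payload. That payload is the mouse Epc1 coding sequence (about 2.4 kb), cloned between BamHI and EcoRI sites and fused at its N terminus to a backbone-encoded FLAG epitope. The annotation software scores this tag as a fragment of 3xFLAG, consistent with a single FLAG unit. A T7 promoter lies between the CMV promoter and the tag. The short HIV-1 LTR, bom and lacI fragments in the table are small partial matches, probably backbone remnants rather than functional parts.

EPC1 is a component of the NuA4/TIP60 histone acetyltransferase complex. The construct is intended for retroviral expression of FLAG-tagged EPC1, and the tag allows detection or immunoprecipitation of the protein. The associated work concerns regulation of TIP60 function during the transition between two-cell-like and pluripotent states.
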