Features (pLannotate 1.2.2; 17 found; start..end, strand, type, name):
    182..770     -  rep_origin     ori: high-copy-number ColE1/pMB1/pBR322/pUC origin of replication
    930..1790    -  CDS            AmpR: β-lactamase; bla; confers resistance to ampicillin, carbenicillin, and related antibiotics
   1791..1895    -  promoter       AmpR promoter: bla
   1926..2395    +  LTR            LTR: long terminal repeat from Moloney murine leukemia virus
   2519..2793    +  misc_feature   MESV Ψ (fragment): packaging signal of murine embryonic stem cell virus
   2860..3276    +  CDS            gag (truncated): truncated Moloney murine leukemia virus (MMLV) gag gene lacking the start codon
   3294..3893    +  CDS            PuroR: puromycin N-acetyltransferase; pac from Streptomyces alboniger; confers resistance to puromycin
   3966..4018    -  misc_feature   bom (fragment): basis of mobility region from pBR322
   4173..4552    +  enhancer       CMV enhancer: human cytomegalovirus immediate early enhancer
   4553..4756    +  promoter       CMV promoter: human cytomegalovirus (CMV) immediate early promoter
   4752..4785    +  LTR            5' LTR (truncated) (fragment): truncated 5' long terminal repeat (LTR) from HIV-1
   4801..4819    +  promoter       T7 promoter: promoter for bacteriophage T7 RNA polymerase
   4859..4883    +  CDS            3xFLAG (fragment): three tandem FLAG® epitope tags
   4890..7325    +  CDS            Epc1: EPC1_MOUSE - Experimental evidence at protein level: Swiss-Prot protein existence level 1. Component of the NuA4 histone acetyltransferase (HAT) complex which is involved in transcriptional activation of select genes principally by acetylation of nucleosomal histones H4 and H2A. This modification may both alter nucleosome - DNA interactions and promote interaction of the modified histones with other proteins which positively regulate transcription. This complex may be required for the activation of transcriptional programs associated with oncogene and proto-oncogene mediated growth induction,
   7427..7548    +  LTR            3' LTR (ΔU3) (fragment): self-inactivating 3' long terminal repeat (LTR) from Moloney murine leukemia virus
   7549..8018    +  LTR            LTR: long terminal repeat from Moloney murine leukemia virus
   8084..8136    -  CDS            lacI (fragment): lac repressor; lacI; The lac repressor binds to the lac operator to inhibit transcription in E. coli. This inhibition can be relieved by adding lactose or isopropyl-β-D-thiogalactopyranoside (IPTG).
>Addgene plasmid #184648 | pLPC-FLAG.Mm.EPC1 | addgene full sequence | sequence record 362538 | Addgene NGS Result
CTTCCGCTTCCTCGCTCACTGACTCGCTGCGCTCGGTCGTTCGGCTGCGGCGAGCGGTATCAGCTCACTC
AAAGGCGGTAATACGGTTATCCACAGAATCAGGGGATAACGCAGGAAAGAACATGTGAGCAAAAGGCCAG
CAAAAGGCCAGGAACCGTAAAAAGGCCGCGTTGCTGGCGTTTTTCCATAGGCTCCGCCCCCCTGACGAGC
ATCACAAAAATCGACGCTCAAGTCAGAGGTGGCGAAACCCGACAGGACTATAAAGATACCAGGCGTTTCC
CCCTGGAAGCTCCCTCGTGCGCTCTCCTGTTCCGACCCTGCCGCTTACCGGATACCTGTCCGCCTTTCTC
CCTTCGGGAAGCGTGGCGCTTTCTCATAGCTCACGCTGTAGGTATCTCAGTTCGGTGTAGGTCGTTCGCT
CCAAGCTGGGCTGTGTGCACGAACCCCCCGTTCAGCCCGACCGCTGCGCCTTATCCGGTAACTATCGTCT
TGAGTCCAACCCGGTAAGACACGACTTATCGCCACTGGCAGCAGCCACTGGTAACAGGATTAGCAGAGCG
AGGTATGTAGGCGGTGCTACAGAGTTCTTGAAGTGGTGGCCTAACTACGGCTACACTAGAAGAACAGTAT
TTGGTATCTGCGCTCTGCTGAAGCCAGTTACCTTCGGAAAAAGAGTTGGTAGCTCTTGATCCGGCAAACA
AACCACCGCTGGTAGCGGTGGTTTTTTTGTTTGCAAGCAGCAGATTACGCGCAGAAAAAAAGGATCTCAA
GAAGATCCTTTGATCTTTTCTACGGGGTCTGACGCTCAGTGGAACGAAAACTCACGTTAAGGGATTTTGG
TCATGAGATTATCAAAAAGGATCTTCACCTAGATCCTTTTGCGGCCGCAAATCAATCTAAAGTATATATG
AGTAAACTTGGTCTGACAGTTACCAATGCTTAATCAGTGAGGCACCTATCTCAGCGATCTGTCTATTTCG
TTCATCCATAGTTGCCTGACTCCCCGTCGTGTAGATAACTACGATACGGGAGGGCTTACCATCTGGCCCC
AGTGCTGCAATGATACCGCGAGACCCACGCTCACCGGCTCCAGATTTATCAGCAATAAACCAGCCAGCCG
GAAGGGCCGAGCGCAGAAGTGGTCCTGCAACTTTATCCGCCTCCATCCAGTCTATTAATTGTTGCCGGGA
AGCTAGAGTAAGTAGTTCGCCAGTTAATAGTTTGCGCAACGTTGTTGCCATTGCTACAGGCATCGTGGTG
TCACGCTCGTCGTTTGGTATGGCTTCATTCAGCTCCGGTTCCCAACGATCAAGGCGAGTTACATGATCCC
CCATGTTGTGCAAAAAAGCGGTTAGCTCCTTCGGTCCTCCGATCGTTGTCAGAAGTAAGTTGGCCGCAGT
GTTATCACTCATGGTTATGGCAGCACTGCATAATTCTCTTACTGTCATGCCATCCGTAAGATGCTTTTCT
GTGACTGGTGAGTACTCAACCAAGTCATTCTGAGAATAGTGTATGCGGCGACCGAGTTGCTCTTGCCCGG
CGTCAATACGGGATAATACCGCGCCACATAGCAGAACTTTAAAAGTGCTCATCATTGGAAAACGTTCTTC
GGGGCGAAAACTCTCAAGGATCTTACCGCTGTTGAGATCCAGTTCGATGTAACCCACTCGTGCACCCAAC
TGATCTTCAGCATCTTTTACTTTCACCAGCGTTTCTGGGTGAGCAAAAACAGGAAGGCAAAATGCCGCAA
AAAAGGGAATAAGGGCGACACGGAAATGTTGAATACTCATACTCTTCCTTTTTCAATATTATTGAAGCAT
TTATCAGGGTTATTGTCTCATGAGCGGATACATATTTGAATGTATTTAGAAAAATAAACAAATAGGGGTT
CCGCGCACATTTCCCCGAAAAGTGCCACCTGCAGCCTGAATATGGGCCAAACAGGATATCTGTGGTAAGC
AGTTCCTGCCCCGGCTCAGGGCCAAGAACAGATGGAACAGCTGAATATGGGCCAAACAGGATATCTGTGG
TAAGCAGTTCCTGCCCCGGCTCAGGGCCAAGAACAGATGGTCCCCAGATGCGGTCCAGCCCTCAGCAGTT
TCTAGAGAACCATCAGATGTTTCCAGGGTGCCCCAAGGACCTGAAATGACCCTGTGCCTTATTTGAACTA
ACCAATCAGTTCGCTTCTCGCTTCTGTTCGCGCGCTTCTGCTCCCCGAGCTCAATAAAAGAGCCCACAAC
CCCTCACTCGGGGCGCCAGTCCTCCGATTGACTGAGTCGCCCGGGTACCCGTGTATCCAATAAACCCTCT
TGCAGTTGCATCCGACTTGTGGTCTCGCTGTTCCTTGGGAGGGTCTCCTCTGAGTGATTGACTACCCGTC
AGCGGGGGTCTTTCATTTGGGGGCTCGTCCGGGATCGGGAGACCCCTGCCCAGGGACCACCGACCCACCA
CCGGGAGGCAAGCTGGCCAGCAACTTATCTGTGTCTGTCCGATTGTCTAGTGTCTATGACTGATTTTATG
CGCCTGCGTCGGTACTAGTTAGCTAACTAGCTCTGTATCTGGCGGACCCGTGGTGGAACTGACGAGTTCT
GAACACCCGGCCGCAACCCTGGGAGACGTCCCAGGGACTTTGGGGGCCGTTTTTGTGGCCCGACCTGAGG
AAGGGAGTCGATGTGGAATCCGACCCCGTCAGGATATGTGGTTCTGGTAGGAGACGAGAACCTAAAACAG
TTCCCGCCTCCGTCTGAATTTTTGCTTTCGGTTTGGAACCGAAGCCGCGCGTCTTGTCTGCTGCAGCGCT
GCAGCATCGTTCTGTGTTGTCTCTGTCTGACTGTGTTTCTGTATTTGTCTGAAAATTAGGGCCAGACTGT
TACCACTCCCTTAAGTTTGACCTTAGGTCACTGGAAAGATGTCGAGCGGATCGCTCACAACCAGTCGGTA
GATGTCAAGAAGAGACGTTGGGTTACCTTCTGCTCTGCAGAATGGCCAACCTTTAACGTCGGATGGCCGC
GAGACGGCACCTTTAACCGAGACCTCATCACCCAGGTTAAGATCAAGGTCTTTTCACCTGGCCCGCATGG
ACACCCAGACCAGGTCCCCTACATCGTGACCTGGGAAGCCTTGGCTTTTGACCCCCCTCCCTGGGTCAAG
CCCTTTGTACACCCTAAGCCTCCGCCTCCTCTTCCTCCATCCGCCCCGTCTCTCCCCCTTGAACCTCCTC
GTTCGACCCCGCCTCGATCCTCCCTTTATCCAGCCCTCACTCCTTCTCTAGGCGCCGGCCGGATCAGCTT
ACCATGACCGAGTACAAGCCCACGGTGCGCCTCGCCACCCGCGACGACGTCCCCAGGGCCGTACGCACCC
TCGCCGCCGCGTTCGCCGACTACCCCGCCACGCGCCACACCGTCGATCCGGACCGCCACATCGAGCGGGT
CACCGAGCTGCAAGAACTCTTCCTCACGCGCGTCGGGCTCGACATCGGCAAGGTGTGGGTCGCGGACGAC
GGCGCCGCGGTGGCGGTCTGGACCACGCCGGAGAGCGTCGAAGCGGGGGCGGTGTTCGCCGAGATCGGCC
CGCGCATGGCCGAGTTGAGCGGTTCCCGGCTGGCCGCGCAGCAACAGATGGAAGGCCTCCTGGCGCCGCA
CCGGCCCAAGGAGCCCGCGTGGTTCCTGGCCACCGTCGGCGTCTCGCCCGACCACCAGGGCAAGGGTCTG
GGCAGCGCCGTCGTGCTCCCCGGAGTGGAGGCGGCCGAGCGCGCCGGGGTGCCCGCCTTCCTGGAGACCT
CCGCGCCCCGCAACCTCCCCTTCTACGAGCGGCTCGGCTTCACCGTCACCGCCGACGTCGAGGTGCCCGA
AGGACCGCGCACCTGGTGCATGACCCGCAAGCCCGGTGCCTGACGCCCGCCCCACGACCCGCAGCGCCCG
ACCGAAAGGAGCGCACGACCCCATGCATCGGATCTCCCGATCCCCTATGGTGCACTCTCAGTACAATCTG
CTCTGATGCCGCATAGTTAAGCCAGTATCTGCTCCCTGCTTGTGTGTTGGAGGTCGCTGAGTAGTGCGCG
AGCAAAATTTAAGCTACAACAAGGCAAGGCTTGACCGACAATTGCATGAAGAATCTGCTTAGGGTTAGGC
GTTTTGCGCTGCTTCGCGATGTACGGGCCAGATATACGCGTTGACATTGATTATTGACTAGTTATTAATA
GTAATCAATTACGGGGTCATTAGTTCATAGCCCATATATGGAGTTCCGCGTTACATAACTTACGGTAAAT
GGCCCGCCTGGCTGACCGCCCAACGACCCCCGCCCATTGACGTCAATAATGACGTATGTTCCCATAGTAA
CGCCAATAGGGACTTTCCATTGACGTCAATGGGTGGAGTATTTACGGTAAACTGCCCACTTGGCAGTACA
TCAAGTGTATCATATGCCAAGTACGCCCCCTATTGACGTCAATGACGGTAAATGGCCCGCCTGGCATTAT
GCCCAGTACATGACCTTATGGGACTTTCCTACTTGGCAGTACATCTACGTATTAGTCATCGCTATTACCA
TGGTGATGCGGTTTTGGCAGTACATCAATGGGCGTGGATAGCGGTTTGACTCACGGGGATTTCCAAGTCT
CCACCCCATTGACGTCAATGGGAGTTTGTTTTGGCACCAAAATCAACGGGACTTTCCAAAATGTCGTAAC
AACTCCGCCCCATTGACGCAAATGGGCGGTAGGCGTGTACGGTGGGAGGTCTATATAAGCAGAGCTCTCT
GGCTAACTAGAGAACCCACTGCTTACTGGCTTATCGAAATTAATACGACTCACTATAGGGAGACCCAAGC
TTGGTACCGAGCTCGGATCAGCCACCATGGACTACAAAGACGATGACGATAAAGGATCCAGTAAACTGTC
GTTTCGGGCGCGGGCGCTGGACGCCTCGAAGCCGCTGCCGGTCTTCCGCTGTGAGGATCTGCCCGACCTG
CACGAATACGCCTCGATAAACCGGGCCGTGCCGCAGATGCCCACCGGGATGGAGAAGGAAGAGGAGTCGG
AACACCATCTTCAGCGGGCTATTTCTGCACAGCAGGTGTACGGCGAGAAGCGGGATAACATGGTTATTCC
AGTTCCTGAAGCAGAGAGTAACATCGCTTACTATGAGTCCATATACCCTGGGGAGTTCAGGATGCCAAAG
CAGCTCATTCACATACAGCCTTTTAGCTTGGACGCTGAACAGCCTGATTACGATCTGGATTCTGAAGATG
AAGTATTTGTGAATAAACTGAAGAAGAAAATGGACATCTGCCCATTGCAGTTTGAGGAGATGATTGACCG
GCTAGAAAAAGGCAGCGGTCAGCAGCCAGTCAGTCTGCAGGAAGCCAAACTACTTCTAAAAGAAGATGAT
GAGTTAATTAGAGAAGTTTATGAATACTGGATTAAAAAGAGGAAAACCTGCCGGGGGTCATCACTTATCC
CGTTGGTAAAACAGGAAAAGCGAGATGGTTCTAGCACAAATGATCCTTACGTGGCTTTTAGAAGACGAAC
TGAGAAAATGCAAACTCGGAAAAACCGTAAGAATGATGAAGCCTCATATGAGAAAATGCTCAAGCTGCGC
CGCGATCTCAGCCGGGCTGTCACCATCCTGGAAATGATCAAGAGACGGGAGAAGAGTAAACGGGAGCTGC
TGCACCTGACCCTGGAAATCATGGAGAAGAGGTATAATTTAGGTGACTATAGTGGAGAGATCATGTCTGA
GGTCATGGCACAGAGACAGCCAGTGAAGCCTACTTATGCCATCCCCATCATCCCGATTACTAACAGCAGC
CAGTTCAAACACCAGGATGCCACGGACTCGAAGGAGTTCAAAGTTAACAAGCAAGATAAGGCTGATCTTA
TCCGGCCGAAGCGCAAATATGAAAAGAAGCCCAAAGTCTTACCCCCATCTGCTGCCGCCCCTCAGCAGCA
GAGTCCTGCTGCACTGCCAGGCTTCAGTGCTAAAGACTTAAACCAGTACGACTTCCCCAGCTCAGATGAA
GAGCCTCTGTCACAGGTTTTGTCTGGCTCTTCGGAAGCTGAGGAAGAGAATGACCCTGATGGCCCTTTTG
CTTTCCGTAGGAAAGCAGGCTGTCAGTACTATGCTCCTCATTTAGACCAAACTGGCAACTGGCCCTGGAC
TAGCCCTAAAGATGGAGGCCTGGGGGATGTGCGATATAGATATTGCTTAACTACTCTCACCGTACCCCAG
AGGTGTCTTGGATTTGCACGAAGACGGGTCGGACGTGGTGGAAGGGTCGTGCTGGACAGAGCGCATTCAG
ACTATGACAGTATGTTTCACCACCTGGATTTGGACATGCTTTCCTCACCACAACCTTCTCCAGTCAATCA
GTTTGCCAATACCTCAGAACCCAATACCTCGGACAGATCTTCCTCTAAAGACCTCAGTCAGATACTAGTC
GATATCAAATCATGTAGATGGCGGCACTTTAGGCCTCGGACACCATCCCTGCCTGACAGTGACAGTGGTG
AACTCTCCAGTAGAAAGTTACACAGGAGTATCAGTCGAGCAGGAGCAGCACAGCCTGGGGCCCACACGTG
CAGCACCTCCACCCAGAACAGAAGTAGCAGTGGCTCAGCACACTGTGCATTCACAGCCGAACAGTACCAG
CAGCACCAGCAGCAGCTGGCACTCATGCAGCAGCAGCAGCTTGCGCAGACTCAGCAGCAGCAGCAAGCAA
ATAGTAGTTCCTCTGCCGCCGCGCAACAGGGTTTTGTTTCTAAGACGTTGGACTCTGCTAGTGCACAGTT
TGCTGCTTCTGCTTTGATGACGTCGGAACAGCTGCTGGGGTTCAAGGTGAAGGATGATGTGGTGCTCGGG
CTCGGGGTGAATGGCGTCCTTCCTGCCTCAGGAGTATACAAGGGCTTACACCTCAGTAGCACTACACCAA
CGGCACTTGTACATACGAGTCCTTCGACAGCAGGTTCAACTTTGTTACAGCCTTCAAATATTACACAGAC
TTCGGGTTCCCACAGCTCACTGAGTCACCAAGTAACTGCTGCCAGCTCTGCAACAACTCAGGTTCTGTTT
GGGAACAACATCCGATTAACTGTCCCCTCATCTGTCCCCACTGTCAACTCTGTCACCCCAATAAACGCAC
GGCATATACCTAGGACTTTAAGTGCTGTTCCGCCATCTGCCTTAAAGCTGGCTGCTGCAGCAAATTGTCA
AGTTTCCAAGGTCCCCTCCTCATCCTCTGTAGATTCAGTTCCAAGGGAAAATCATGAATCGGAAAAGCCA
GCACTGAACAACATAGCAGACAACACAGTAGCAATGGAGGTGACGTAGGAATTCTGCAGATATCCATCAC
ACTGGCGGCCGCTCGAGCATGCATCTAGAGGGCCGATAAAATAAAAGATTTTATTTAGTCTCCAGAAAAA
GGGGGGAATGAAAGACCCCACCTGTAGGTTTGGCAAGCTAGCTTAAGTAACGCCATTTTGCAAGGCATGG
AAAAATACATAACTGAGAATAGAGAAGTTCAGATCAAGGTCAGGAACAGATGGAACAGCTGAATATGGGC
CAAACAGGATATCTGTGGTAAGCAGTTCCTGCCCCGGCTCAGGGCCAAGAACAGATGGAACAGCTGAATA
TGGGCCAAACAGGATATCTGTGGTAAGCAGTTCCTGCCCCGGCTCAGGGCCAAGAACAGATGGTCCCCAG
ATGCGGTCCAGCCCTCAGCAGTTTCTAGAGAACCATCAGATGTTTCCAGGGTGCCCCAAGGACCTGAAAT
GACCCTGTGCCTTATTTGAACTAACCAATCAGTTCGCTTCTCGCTTCTGTTCGCGCGCTTCTGCTCCCCG
AGCTCAATAAAAGAGCCCACAACCCCTCACTCGGGGCGCCAGTCCTCCGATTGACTGAGTCGCCCGGGTA
CCCGTGTATCCAATAAACCCTCTTGCAGTTGCATCCGACTTGTGGTCTCGCTGTTCCTTGGGAGGGTCTC
CTCTGAGTGATTGACTACCCGTCAGCGGGGGTCTTTCACATGCAGCATGTATCAAAATTAATTTGGTTTT
TTTTCTTAAGTATTTACATTAAATGGCCATAGTTGCATTAATGAATCGGCCAACGCGCGGGGAGAGGCGG
TTTGCGTATTGGGCGCT
